>Addgene plasmid #90182 | LP725 | addgene full sequence | sequence record 178444 | Addgene NGS Result
CGTTACATAACTTACGGTAAATGGCCCGCCTGGCTGACCGCCCAACGACCCCCGCCCATTGACGTCAATA
ATGACGTATGTTCCCATAGTAACGCCAATAGGGACTTTCCATTGACGTCAATGGGTGGAGTATTTACGGT
AAACTGCCCACTTGGCAGTACATCAAGTGTATCATATGCCAAGTACGCCCCCTATTGACGTCAATGACGG
TAAATGGCCCGCCTGGCATTATGCCCAGTACATGACCTTATGGGACTTTCCTACTTGGCAGTACATCTAC
GTATTAGTCATCGCTATTACCATGGTGATGCGGTTTTGGCAGTACATCAATGGGCGTGGATAGCGGTTTG
ACTCACGGGGATTTCCAAGTCTCCACCCCATTGACGTCAATGGGAGTTTGTTTTGGCACCAAAATCAACG
GGACTTTCCAAAATGTCGTAACAACTCCGCCCCATTGACGCAAATGGGCGGTAGGCGTGTACGGTGGGAG
GTCTATATAAGCAGAGCTGGTTTAGTGAACCGTCAGATCCGCTAGCGCTACCGGTCGCCACCATGGTGAG
CAAGGGCGAGGAGCTGTTCACCGGGGTGGTGCCCATCCTGGTCGAGCTGGACGGCGACGTAAACGGCCAC
AAGTTCAGCGTGTCCGGCGAGGGCGAGGGCGATGCCACCTACGGCAAGCTGACCCTGAAGTTCATCTGCA
CCACCGGCAAGCTGCCCGTGCCCTGGCCCACCCTCGTGACCACCCTGACCTACGGCGTGCAGTGCTTCAG
CCGCTACCCCGACCACATGAAGCAGCACGACTTCTTCAAGTCCGCCATGCCCGAAGGCTACGTCCAGGAG
CGCACCATCTTCTTCAAGGACGACGGCAACTACAAGACCCGCGCCGAGGTGAAGTTCGAGGGCGACACCC
TGGTGAACCGCATCGAGCTGAAGGGCATCGACTTCAAGGAGGACGGCAACATCCTGGGGCACAAGCTGGA
GTACAACTACAACAGCCACAACGTCTATATCATGGCCGACAAGCAGAAGAACGGCATCAAGGTGAACTTC
AAGATCCGCCACAACATCGAGGACGGCAGCGTGCAGCTCGCCGACCACTACCAGCAGAACACCCCCATCG
GCGACGGCCCCGTGCTGCTGCCCGACAACCACTACCTGAGCACCCAGTCCGCCCTGAGCAAAGACCCCAA
CGAGAAGCGCGATCACATGGTCCTGCTGGAGTTCGTGACCGCCGCCGGGATCACTCTCGGCATGGACGAG
CTGTACAAGTCCGGACTCAGATCTCGAGCTCAAGCTTCGAATTCTGCAGTCGACGGTACCTCCATGAAGA
ACGAGAATAGTTCTGAGCAGCTGGATGTAGACGGAGACTCCTCCAGCGAGGTGTCCAGTGAAGTTAACTT
TAATTACGAATACGCACAGATGGAGGTCACCATGAAGGCCCTGGGCAGCAATGATCCGATGCAGTCCATA
TTAAACAGCCTAGAACAACAGCATGAAGAAGAAAAACGATCTGCACTGGAGCGCCAGAGGCTTATGTATG
AGCACGAATTGGAGCAGCTCCGGAGAAGGCTGTCTCCTGAGAAGCAGAACTGCCGGAGCATGGACAGGTT
TTCTTTCCACTCGCCCAGCGCTCAGCAACGCTTAAGACAGTGGGCTGAGGAGAGAGAAGCAACGTTGAAT
AACAGCCTGATGAGGCTGAGGGAACAAATTGTTAAGGCCAATCTATTGGTGAGAGAAGCTAATTACATTG
CTGAGGAGCTGGATAAAAGAACAGAATACAAAGTTACCCTACAGATTCCAGCCTCCAGCCTGGATGCCAA
CAGGAAGCGAGGCTCTCTTCTTAGTGAGCCTGCAATCCAGGTGAGAAGAAAAGGAAAAGGAAAGCAGATT
TGGTCTTTGGAAAAACTGGACAACAGGCTGTTGGATATGAGAGACCTTTATCAGGAGTGGAAAGAGTGTG
AAGAAGATAACCCAGTAATACGATCATACTTCAAACGTGCTGATCCATTCTATGATGAGCAGGAAAATCA
CAGTCTCATTGGGGTGGCCAATGTCTTCCTCGAGTCACTTTTCTATTATGTGAAGTTACAATACGCTGTT
CCCATCATCAACCAGAAAGGAGAGGTGGCAGGTCGGCTGCACGTGGAGGTGATGCGACTCAGTGGTGATG
TTGGGGAGAGGATCGCAGGAGGCGATGAGGTGGCAGAGGTCTCCTTTGAGAAGGAGACCCAGGAGAACAA
ACTGGTGTGCATGGTTAAAATCCTGCAAGCTACTGGGTTGCCACAGCATCTGTCCCACTTTGTGTTCTGC
AAATACAGCTTCTGGGATCAACAGGAGCCGGTGATTGTCGCTCCTGAAGTGGACACCTCCTCCTCTTCCG
TCAGCAAGGAGCCGCACTGCATGGTTGTCTTTGATCATTGCAATGAGTTTTCTGTTAACATCACCGAAGA
CTTTATCGAGCATCTTTCCGAAGGAGCATTGGCAATTGAAGTATATGGACATAAAATAAACGATCCCCGG
AAAAACCCCGCCCTGTGGGATTTGGGAATCATCCAAGCAAAGACACGTAGTCTTCGGGACAGATGGAGTG
AAGTGACCAGGAAATTGGAATTCTGGGTTCAAATCTTGGAACAGAATGAGAATGGTGAATACTGCCCTGT
AGAAGTGATTTCTGCAAAGGATGTCCCAACAGGAGGAATCTTCCAGCTCCGGCAGGGGCAGTCCCGGAGA
GTTCAAGTCGAAGTGAAGTCAGTGCAGGAATCTGGGACTTTACCACTGATGGAAGAATGTATACTGTCTG
TTGGCATTGGATGTGTCAAAGTTAGACCGCTCAGAGCCCCCAGAACACATGAGACCTTCCATGAGGAAGA
GGAAGACATGGACAGCTACCAGGATCGAGATTTAGAGAGACTTCGTAGAAAATGGCTAAATGCATTAACA
AAACGTCAGGAGTACTTGGATCAACAATTGCAAAAGCTTGTCAGTAAACGTGATAAAACAGAGGATGATG
CTGACCGCGAAGCGCAGCTTCTGGAGATGCGGTTGACCCTAACTGAGGAGAGGAACGCGGTGATGGTCCC
CTCTGCTGGCAGTGGTATTCCAGGGGCCCCAGCAGAATGGACCCCAGTACCTGGGATGGAGACACACATT
CCTGTTATATTCCTGGACTTAAATGCTGATGATTTCAGCTCTCAGGATAATCTTGATGACCCAGAAGCTG
GTGGATGGGATGCGACCTTGACTGGGGAAGAAGAAGAGGAGTTCTTTGAATTGCAGATTGTGAAGCAGCA
TGATGGGGAGGTGAAAGCAGAAGCCTCCTGGGACTCCGCGGTGCATGGCTGCCCTCAGCTCAGCAGGGGC
ACGCCCGTGGACGAGCGGTTGTTCCTGATCGTGCGCGTGACGGTCCAGCTCAGCCACCCTGCTGACATGC
AACTGGTGTTACGCAAGAGAATCTGTGTCAATGTTCACGGCCGCCAGGGTTTTGCACAGAGTCTCCTAAA
AAAGATGTCTCATCGAAGTTCTATTCCTGGCTGTGGAGTGACTTTTGAAATTGTCTCCAATATTCCAGAG
GATGCCCAGGGAGTGGAAGAACGGGAAGCATTAGCAAGAATGGCAGCCAATGTTGAAAACCCAGCTTCTG
CTGACTCGGAGGCTTATATTGAAAAGTACCTCAGGAGCGTGCTGGCTGTAGAAAACCTCCTGACTTTAGA
TCGTCTGCGCCAGGAAGTTGCAGTGAAGGAACAGTTAACAGGAAAAGGAAAGTTGAGCAGGAGGAGTATC
AGTTCTCCAAATGTGAACAGATTGTCTGGAAGCCGACAAGATCTCATTCCATCATACAGTCTAGGCAGCA
ACAAGGGCCGGTGGGAAAGTCAGCAGGATGTATCCCAAACCACAGTTTCCAGAGGAATAGCTCCTGCCCC
CGCCCTCTCTGTTTCTCCCCAAAATAACCATTCTCCAGATCCAGGACTCAGTAACCTTGCAGCATCCTAC
TTGAATCCTGTCAAATCCTTCGTGCCGCAAATGCCAAAGCTCCTCAAGTCTCTCTTTCCCGTCCGCGATG
AGAAGAGGGGCAAGCGGCCGTCTCCCCTCGCACACCAGCCCGTGCCCCGCATCATGGTGCAGTCAGCCAG
CCCGGACATCAGGGTGACCAGGATGGAGGAGGCTCAGCCGGAGATGGGCCCTGACGTGCTGGTGCAGACG
ATGGGGGCCCCGGCCTTGAAGATCTGCGACAAACCTGCCAAAGTGCCTTCCCCACCGCCTGTCATAGCTG
TCACAGCGGTCACCCCGGCTCCGGAGGCACAGGACGGGCCCCCCAGCCCCCTGAGTGAAGCCTCTAGCGG
GTACTTCTCCCACAGCGTCTCCACCGCGACCCTGTCGGACGCCCTGGGCCCCGGCCTGGACGCTGCGGCC
CCGCCGGGGTCCATGCCCACCGCCCCTGAGGCCGAGCCCGAGGCGCCCATCAGCCACCCCCCACCGCCCA
CGGCCGTCCCCGCCGAGGAGCCCCCTGGCCCCCAGCAGCTCGTGAGCCCCGGTCGGGAGCGCCCCGACCT
CGAGGCCCCGGCGCCCGGCTCCCCGTTCCGCGTCCGGAGGGTGCGGGCCTCGGAGTTGCGCTCCTTCTCG
CGCATGCTGGCTGGGGACCCCGGCTGCTCCCCGGGGGCCGAGGGGAATGCGCCGGCCCCGGGCGCCGGGG
GACAGGCCCTGGCCTCTGATTCCGAGGAAGCTGACGAGGTCCCGGAGTGGCTCCGAGAGGGCGAGTTCGT
CACCGTGGGCGCCCACAAAACGGGCGTGGTGAGATACGTGGGGCCTGCCGACTTCCAAGAGGGCACGTGG
GTCGGCGTGGAGCTCGACCTGCCCTCAGGTAAGAATGACGGTTCCATCGGCGGGAAGCAGTACTTCAGGT
GTAACCCTGGCTACGGGCTGCTGGTCAGGCCCAGCCGGGTCCGCAGGGCCACGGGCCCTGTGTGGCGGCG
CAGCACAGGACTCCGGCTGGGTGCCCCCGAGGCCCGCCGGAGCGCCACCCTCTCGGGCTCCGCCACCAAC
CTGGCCTCGCTGACAGCTGCCCTGGCCAAGGCCGACAGGAGCCACAAGAACCCTGAGAACCGGAAATCCT
GGGCCAGCTGAGGATCCACCGGATCTAGATAACTGATCATAATCAGCCATACCACATTTGTAGAGGTTTT
ACTTGCTTTAAAAAACCTCCCACACCTCCCCCTGAACCTGAAACATAAAATGAATGCAATTGTTGTTGTT
AACTTGTTTATTGCAGCTTATAATGGTTACAAATAAAGCAATAGCATCACAAATTTCACAAATAAAGCAT
TTTTTTCACTGCATTCTAGTTGTGGTTTGTCCAAACTCATCAATGTATCTTAACGCGTAAATTGTAAGCG
TTAATATTTTGTTAAAATTCGCGTTAAATTTTTGTTAAATCAGCTCATTTTTTAACCAATAGGCCGAAAT
CGGCAAAATCCCTTATAAATCAAAAGAATAGACCGAGATAGGGT
[37 nt withheld, positions 5505-5541]
AAAGAACGTGGACTCCAACGTCAAAGG
[49 nt withheld, positions 5569-5617]
T
[91 nt withheld, positions 5619-5709]
G
[124 nt withheld, positions 5711-5834]
CAGGTGGCACTTTTCGGGGAAATGTGCGCGGAACCCCTATTTGTTTATTTTTCTAAATACATTCAAATAT
GTATCCGCTCATGAGACAATAACCCTGATAAATGCTTCAATAATATTGAAAAAGGAAGAGTCCTGAGGCG
GAAAGAACCAGCTGTGGAATGTGTGTCAGTTAGGGTGTGGAAAGTCCCCAGGCTCCCCAGCAGGCAGAAG
TATGCAAAGCATGCATCTCAATTAGTCAGCAACCAGGTGTGGAAAGTCCCCAGGCTCCCCAGCAGGCAGA
AGTATGCAAAGCATGCATCTCAATTAGTCAGCAACCATAGTCCCGCCCCTAACTCCGCCCATCCCGCCCC
TAACTCCGCCCAGTTCCGCCCATTCTCCGCCCCATGGCTGACTAATTTTTTTTATTTATGCAGAGGCCGA
GGCCGCCTCGGCCTCTGAGCTATTCCAGAAGTAGTGAGGAGGCTTTTTTGGAGGCCTAGGCTTTTGCAAA
GATCGATCAAGAGACAGGATGAGGATCGTTTCGCATGATTGAACAAGATGGATTGCACGCAGGTTCTCCG
GCCGCTTGGGTGGAGAGGCTATTCGGCTATGACTGGGCACAACAGACAATCGGCTGCTCTGATGCCGCCG
TGTTCCGGCTGTCAGCGCAGGGGCGCCCGGTTCTTTTTGTCAAGACCGACCTGTCCGGTGCCCTGAATGA
ACTGCAAGACGAGGCAGCGCGGCTATCGTGGCTGGCCACGACGGGCGTTCCTTGCGCAGCTGTGCTCGAC
GTTGTCACTGAAGCGGGAAGGGACTGGCTGCTATTGGGCGAAGTGCCGGGGCAGGATCTCCTGTCATCTC
ACCTTGCTCCTGCCGAGAAAGTATCCATCATGGCTGATGCAATGCGGCGGCTGCATACGCTTGATCCGGC
TACCTGCCCATTCGACCACCAAGCGAAACATCGCATCGAGCGAGCACGTACTCGGATGGAAGCCGGTCTT
GTCGATCAGGATGATCTGGACGAAGAGCATCAGGGGCTCGCGCCAGCCGAACTGTTCGCCAGGCTCAAGG
CGAGCATGCCCGACGGCGAGGATCTCGTCGTGACCCATGGCGATGCCTGCTTGCCGAATATCATGGTGGA
AAATGGCCGCTTTTCTGGATTCATCGACTGTGGCCGGCTGGGTGTGGCGGACCGCTATCAGGACATAGCG
TTGGCTACCCGTGATATTGCTGAAGAGCTTGGCGGCGAATGGGCTGACCGCTTCCTCGTGCTTTACGGTA
TCGCCGCTCCCGATTCGCAGCGCATCGCCTTCTATCGCCTTCTTGACGAGTTCTTCTGAGCGGGACTCTG
GGGTTCGAAATGACCGACCAAGCGACGCCCAACCTGCCATCACGAGATTTCGATTCCACCGCCGCCTTCT
ATGAAAGGTTGGGCTTCGGAATCGTTTTCCGGGACGCCGGCTGGATGATCCTCCAGCGCGGGGATCTCAT
GCTGGAGTTCTTCGCCCACCCTAGGGGGAGGCTAACTGAAACACGGAAGGAGACAATACCGGAAGGAACC
CGCGCTATGACGGCAATAAAAAGACAGAATAAAACGCACGGTGTTGGGTCGTTTGTTCATAAACGCGGGG
TTCGGTCCCAGGGCTGGCACTCTGTCGATACCCCACCGAGACCCCATTGGGGCCAATACGCCCGCGTTTC
TTCCTTTTCCCCACCCCACCCCCCAAGTTCGGGTGAAGGCCCAGGGCTCGCAGCCAACGTCGGGGCGGCA
GGCCCTGCCATAGCCTCAGGTTACTCATATATACTTTAGATTGATTTAAAACTTCATTTTTAATTTAAAA
GGATCTAGGTGAAGATCCTTTTTGATAATCTCATGACCAAAATCCCTTAACGTGAGTTTTCGTTCCACTG
AGCGTCAGACCCCGTAGAAAAGATCAAAGGATCTTCTTGAGATCCTTTTTTTCTGCGCGTAATCTGCTGC
TTGCAAACAAAAAAACCACCGCTACCAGCGGTGGTTTGTTTGCCGGATCAAGAGCTACCAACTCTTTTTC
CGAAGGTAACTGGCTTCAGCAGAGCGCAGATACCAAATACTGTTCTTCTAGTGTAGCCGTAGTTAGGCCA
CCACTTCAAGAACTCTGTAGCACCGCCTACATACCTCGCTCTGCTAATCCTGTTACCAGTGGCTGCTGCC
AGTGGCGATAAGTCGTGTCTTACCGGGTTGGACTCAAGACGATAGTTACCGGATAAGGCGCAGCGGTCGG
GCTGAACGGGGGGTTCGTGCACACAGCCCAGCTTGGAGCGAACGACCTACACCGAACTGAGATACCTACA
GCGTGAGCTATGAGAAAGCGCCACGCTTCCCGAAGGGAGAAAGGCGGACAGGTATCCGGTAAGCGGCAGG
GTCGGAACAGGAGAGCGCACGAGGGAGCTTCCAGGGGGAAACGCCTGGTATCTTTATAGTCCTGTCGGGT
TTCGCCACCTCTGACTTGAGCGTCGATTTTTGTGATGCTCGTCAGGGGGGCGGAGCCTATGGAAAAACGC
CAGCAACGCGGCCTTTTTACGGTTCCTGGCCTTTTGCTGGCCTTTTGCTCACATGTTCTTTCCTGCGTTA
TCCCCTGATTCTGTGGATAACCGTATTACCGCCATGCATTAGTTATTAATAGTAATCAATTACGGGGTCA
TTAGTTCATAGCCCATATATGGAGTTCCG
Features (pLannotate 1.2.2; 16 found; start..end, strand, type, name):
      1..304     +  enhancer       CMV enhancer: human cytomegalovirus immediate early enhancer
    305..508     +  promoter       CMV promoter: human cytomegalovirus (CMV) immediate early promoter
    553..1269    +  CDS            EGFP: EGFP is a basic (constitutively fluorescent) green fluorescent protein published in 1996, derived from Aequorea victoria. It is reported to be a rapidly-maturing weak dimer with moderate acid sensitivity.
   1270..1320    +  misc_feature   MCS (fragment): multiple cloning site
   1321..5118    +  CDS            KIF13B (fragment): KI13B_HUMAN - Also known as GAKIN, KIAA0639. Experimental evidence at protein level: Swiss-Prot protein existence level 1. Involved in reorganization of the cortical cytoskeleton. Regulates axon formation by promoting the formation of extra axons. May be functionally important for the intracellular trafficking of MAGUKs and associated protein complexes. From Homo sapiens (Human).
   5144..5228    +  CDS            large T antigen (fragment): large T antigen from SV40 (simian virus 40)
   5251..5372    +  polyA_signal   SV40 poly(A) signal: SV40 polyadenylation signal
   5406..5834    -  rep_origin     f1 ori (sequence partly withheld): f1 bacteriophage origin of replication; arrow indicates direction of (+) strand synthesis
   5861..5965    +  promoter       AmpR promoter: bla
   5967..6324    +  promoter       SV40 promoter: SV40 enhancer and early promoter
   6359..7153    +  CDS            NeoR/KanR: aminoglycoside phosphotransferase from Tn5; aph(3')-II (or nptII); confers resistance to neomycin, kanamycin, and G418 (Geneticin®)
   7174..7326    +  CDS            ble (fragment): BLE_KLEPN - Experimental evidence at protein level: Swiss-Prot protein existence level 1. Binding protein with a strong affinity to the bleomycin family of antibiotics. Binds to CL990; an antimitotic-antibiotic compound. From Klebsiella pneumoniae.
   7385..7432    +  polyA_signal   HSV TK poly(A) signal: herpes simplex virus thymidine kinase polyadenylation signal (Cole and Stacy, 1985)
   7523..7539    -  polyA_signal   bGH poly(A) signal (fragment): bovine growth hormone polyadenylation signal
   7761..8349    +  rep_origin     ori: high-copy-number ColE1/pMB1/pBR322/pUC origin of replication
   8464..8523    +  enhancer       CMV enhancer (fragment): human cytomegalovirus immediate early enhancer
