[The description below was written by a language model from this plasmid's Addgene catalogue record and pLannotate feature annotations shown in this document.]
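Description:
LP725 is a mammalian expression plasmid built on the unmodified Clontech pEGFP-C1 backbone, carrying a truncated human KIF13B (also called GAKIN) cDNA that encodes amino acid residues 561-1826. The roughly 3.8 kb insert was PCR-amplified from a full-length KIF13B plasmid and placed between the KpnI and BamHI sites of the multiple cloning site, both of which are retained. This puts it in frame downstream of EGFP, so the protein is made as an N-terminally EGFP-tagged fusion. Expression is driven by the human cytomegalovirus immediate early enhancer and promoter, and the transcript is terminated by the SV40 polyadenylation signal.

In bacteria the plasmid replicates from a high-copy ColE1/pUC-type origin and is selected with kanamycin. An f1 origin is also present, which permits single-stranded DNA production. A single Tn5 aminoglycoside phosphotransferase (NeoR/KanR) gene serves both hosts: a bacterial bla promoter and the SV40 enhancer/early promoter sit in tandem upstream of it, and an HSV TK polyadenylation signal follows, so transfected mammalian cells can be selected with G418. The short large T antigen, ble and bGH poly(A) fragments in the feature table are probably annotation matches to backbone sequence rather than functional parts.

Repository sequencing found D813Y and R1175W substitutions relative to the KIF13B reference. The depositor considers D813Y, at a residue not conserved among kinesin-3 motors, unlikely to affect function. R1175W is also present in the parental full-length plasmid, which rescues the phenotype of KIF13B-deficient cells. The sequenced record (8,523 nt) is slightly longer than the catalogued 8,495 bp. The construct allows fluorescent visualisation of this KIF13B fragment in mammalian cells, and the associated work concerns KIF13B at the ciliary transition zone and in Sonic hedgehog signalling.
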