Addgene plasmid #90182: LP725
Purpose: pEGFP-C1 with cDNA encoding HsKIF13B aa residues 561-1826
Depositing lab: Lotte Pedersen. Publication: KIF13B establishes a CAV1-enriched microdomain at the ciliary transition zone to promote Sonic hedgehog signalling. Schou KB, Mogensen JB, Morthorst SK, Nielsen BS, Aleliunaite A, Serra-Marques A, Furstenberg N, Saunier S, Bizet AA, Veland IR, Akhmanova A, Christensen ST, Pedersen LB. Nat Commun. 2017 Jan 30;8:14177. doi: 10.1038/ncomms14177. PubMed 28134340.
Backbone
  Vector backbone: pEGFP-C1
  Backbone manufacturer: Clontech
  Backbone size w/o insert (bp): 4700
  Total vector size (bp): 8495
  Modifications to backbone: None
  Vector type: Mammalian Expression
  Selectable markers: Neomycin (select with G418)
Growth in bacteria
  Bacterial resistance: Kanamycin, 50 μg/mL
  Growth temperature: 37°C
  Growth strain: DH5alpha
  Copy number: Unknown
Gene/Insert
  Gene/Insert name: KIF13B (alt name: GAKIN)
  Species: H. sapiens (human)
  Insert size (bp): 3795
  Mutation: aa residues 561-1826
  GenBank ID: NM_015254.3
  Entrez Gene: KIF13B (a.k.a. GAKIN)
  Promoter: CMV
  Tag / fusion protein: EGFP (N terminal on insert)
  Cloning method: Restriction Enzyme; 5′ cloning site KpnI (not destroyed); 3′ cloning site BamHI (not destroyed)
  Sequencing primers: 5′ EGFP-C: CATGGTCCTGCTGGAGTTCGTG; 3′ SV40pA-R: GAAATTTGTGATGCTATTGC
Terms and licenses: Academic/Nonprofit Terms; Industry Terms: Not Available to Industry
Depositor comments: Insert PCR-amplified from plasmid received from Dr. Athar Chishti, Tufts University School of Medicine (pEGFP-C1 with full-length GAKIN/KIF13B; Asaba et al. J. Biol. Chem. 2003, PMID: 12496241) Addgene's sequencing results found D813Y and R1175W mutations in KIF13B compared to the reference sequence NM_015254.3. D813 is not conserved in kinesin-3 motors and this mutation is unlikely to affect plasmid function. R1175W is present in the Chishti lab plasmid and does not affect function, as this plasmid rescues the phenotype of KIF13B-/- cells.
How to cite: LP725 was a gift from Lotte Pedersen (Addgene plasmid # 90182 ; http://n2t.net/addgene:90182 ; RRID:Addgene_90182)
